>Addgene plasmid #44208 | pUASp-Flag-Myc-Qin-attB | addgene partial sequence | sequence record 98674 | pUASp-3 5'-AGGTTTAACCAGGGGATGCT-3'
AATGTTTACTCTTGACCATGGGTTTAGGTATAATGTTATCAAGCTCCTCGAGTTAACGTTACGTTAACGT
TAACGTTCGAGGTCGACTCTAGCTTACGTCACCACTTTGTACAAGAAAGCTGGGTCTTATGATTTTTTCA
GGAACATCCAATTTTCACATAAAGATTGATACACTAGCTTTTTTTCGTGCCTGTTCTCGTAAAGTTCCAC
TTCGATGAGATCAGCGTCGCAATTAGGGCGGTTGGGGTAATAGTTGAGAGGATAGTGTACCCGGGCGAAA
ACCAGCGGATGCTGGCAGAGGCAAGCCTGCAGTGCCTGGCGCACCGATTTTTCTTTAAAACTCTTGTTTC
TCTTAATGCCGTGCAATTTGACGCAGAACGATCGCAACGGGAACATGAACAACTGACTGGGCATTACTTT
TAGGTGGTTAAACGAAACTTTTTCGGTGTCATGGAAATCAATGTAGAATACTGTGACTTGCTCACTGGTT
GGAGACAGGATTGGTGAAATCTCCTTGATATTGGCCCTGTACCACTGCTTGTCTCTCGAATAGCGGGCCA
GACACAAGTCGCCTACCTTCGGCTCCATCAGCGGTTCCGCGTCCTTGATCAAAGTGCTCGTCTCCTGGAT
CAGGCTGATTTCATGCTTTGTGAACTCCGAGAGACATGGGGCTATCTGCAACTCCGTGTCCGACAGTACA
TTGTCCACTGTGCAGTAGAACTCTTTTACTCCGTTCGGAAGGCTCAGGGTCTTGAAGCTCGCACTGGCAT
