>Addgene plasmid #44208 | pUASp-Flag-Myc-Qin-attB | addgene partial sequence | sequence record 98676 | pUASp-5 5'-GGCAAGGGTCGAGTCGATAG-3'
AATTCAGTGCACGTTTGCTTGTTGAGAGGAAAGGTTGTGTGCGGACGAATTTTTTTTTGAAAACCGGTGA
TAGAGCCTGAACCAGAAAAGATAAAAGAAGGCTATACCAGCTGGGAGTACACAAACAGAGTAAGTTTGAA
TAGTAAAAAAAATCATTTATGTAAACAATAACGTGACTGTGCGTTAGGTCCTGTTCATTGATCGAGGCCT
GTCTAGAGAAGCTTGTTCGAATCTCGAGTGCGCGCTTCCGGAGGTATACACCTAGGCGGTACCACTGCAG
TGAATTCGGAGCTCCGCCACCATGGACTACAAAGACCATGACGGTGATTATAAAGATCATGACATCGATT
ACAAGGATGACGATGACAAGCACCGGTTGAGCTCCGCCACCATGGAGCAAAAGCTCATTTCTGAAGAGGA
CTTGAATGAAATGGAGCAAAAGCTCATTTCTGAAGAGGACTTGAATGAAATGGAGCAAAAGCTCATTTCT
GAAGAGGACTTGAATGAAATGGAGCAAAAGCTCATTTCTGAAGAGGACTTGAATGAAATGGAGCAAAAGC
TCATTTCTGAAGAGGACTTGAATGAAATGGAGAGCTTGGGCGACCTCACCATGGAGCAAAAGCTCATTTC
TGAAGAGGACTTGAATCACCGGTATACAAGTTTGTACAAAAAAGCAGGCTTCATGATTGCCGACGACAGT
GGAATAAAGCCCTTTGATCCCAAGTTTGTGGCGTCCAATCTGCAGAATCTTCTGCGCTGCCCAAAATGTT
CAAAATGTTTTACTTACTTATACAATACGAACTCTGAAGAAGACAATCATCGTCCCTTTCTACTGGGGAT
GCGGTCATACTCTCTGCGAGAGCTGCTTGTGGAACCG
