[The description below was written by a language model from this plasmid's Addgene catalogue record.]
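Description:
pUASp-Flag-Myc-Qin-attB is a Drosophila transformation plasmid built on the pUASp-FMW backbone, a Gateway destination vector, into which the full-length coding sequence of D. melanogaster qin (also known as kumo, CG43726) was introduced by Gateway recombination. In bacteria it is maintained as a high-copy plasmid under ampicillin selection. No feature table accompanies the record, so the origin of replication, any fly transformation marker and the exact arrangement of elements are not stated.

As the name and backbone indicate, the insert sits under UASp control. UASp is a GAL4-responsive promoter adapted for expression in the female germline as well as somatic tissues, so the transgene stays silent until crossed to a fly line supplying GAL4 in the tissue of interest. The encoded protein carries Flag and Myc epitope tags at its N terminus, which allow detection, localisation and immunoprecipitation of the transgenic protein with standard antibodies and distinguish it from endogenous Qin. The "attB" in the name implies a phiC31 integrase attachment site, which would permit site-specific integration into a genomic attP landing site rather than random insertion, although the record does not describe this element further.

Qin is a protein with both E3 ligase and Tudor domains, and the associated publication links it to heterotypic piRNA Ping-Pong amplification. The construct is therefore suited to generating transgenic flies that express tagged full-length Qin in the germline, for example for rescue of qin mutants, localisation studies or analysis of interacting partners in the piRNA pathway, though the record does not spell out the specific experiments.
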