Addgene plasmid #44208: pUASp-Flag-Myc-Qin-attB
Depositing lab: Phillip Zamore. Depositing organization: University of Massachusetts, Worcester. Publication: Heterotypic piRNA Ping-Pong requires qin, a protein with both E3 ligase and Tudor domains. Zhang Z, Xu J, Koppetsch BS, Wang J, Tipping C, Ma S, Weng Z, Theurkauf WE, Zamore PD. Mol Cell. 2011 Nov 18;44(4):572-84. doi: 10.1016/j.molcel.2011.10.011. PubMed 22099305.
Backbone
  Vector backbone: pUASp-FMW
  Vector type: Fly transformation
Growth in bacteria
  Bacterial resistance: Ampicillin, 100 μg/mL
  Growth temperature: 37°C
  Growth strain: Top10
  Copy number: High Copy
Gene/Insert
  Gene/Insert name: Qin full length
  Species: D. melanogaster (fly)
  Entrez Gene: qin (a.k.a. Dmel_CG43726, CG14303, CG14306, CG43726, Dmel\CG43726, Dmel_CG14303, Dmel_CG14306, kumo)
  Tag / fusion protein: Flag (N terminal on insert); Myc (N terminal on insert)
  Cloning method: Gateway Cloning
  Sequencing primers: 5′ pUASp-5; 3′ pUASp-3
Terms and licenses: Academic/Nonprofit Terms; Industry Terms: Not Available to Industry
How to cite: pUASp-Flag-Myc-Qin-attB was a gift from Phillip Zamore (Addgene plasmid # 44208 ; http://n2t.net/addgene:44208 ; RRID:Addgene_44208)
